>Addgene plasmid #136547 | pFH132 | addgene full sequence | sequence record 271525 | Addgene NGS Result
CCCCCCCCCTCTCTACCTTCTCTAGATCGGCGTTCCGGTCCATGGTTAGGGCCCGGTAGTTCTACTTCTG
TTCATGTTTGTGTTAGATCCGTGTTTGTGTTAGATCCGTGCTGCTAGCGTTCGTACACGGATGCGACCTG
TACGTCAGACACGTTCTGATTGCTAACTTGCCAGTGTTTCTCTTTGGGGAATCCTGGGATGGCTCTAGCC
GTTCCGCAGACGGGATCGATTTCATGATTTTTTTTGTTTCGTTGCATAGGGTTTGGTTTGCCCTTTTCCT
TTATTTCAATATATGCCGTGCACTTGTTTGTCGGGTCATCTTTTCATGCTTTTTTTTGTCTTGGTTGTGA
TGATGTGGTCTGGTTGGGCGGTCGTTCTAGATCGGAGTAGAATTCTGTTTCAAACTACCTGGTGGATTTA
TTAATTTTGGATCTGTATGTGTGTGCCATACATATTCATAGTTACGAATTGAAGATGATGGATGGAAATA
TCGATCTAGGATAGGTATACATGTTGATGCGGGTTTTACTGATGCATATACAGAGATGCTTTTTGTTCGC
TTGGTTGTGATGATGTGGTGTGGTTGGGCGGTCGTTCATTCGTTCTAGATCGGAGTAGAATACTGTTTCA
AACTACCTGGTGTATTTATTAATTTTGGAACTGTATGTGTGTGTCATACATCTTCATAGTTACGAGTTTA
AGATGGATGGAAATATCGATCTAGGATAGGTATACATGTTGATGTGGGTTTTACTGATGCATATACATGA
TGGCATATGCAGCATCTATTCATATGCTCTAACCTTGAGTACCTATCTATTATAATAAACAAGTATGTTT
TATAATTATTTTGATCTTGATATACTTGGATGATGGCATATGCAGCAGCTATATGTGGATTTTTTTAGCC
CTGCCTTCATACGCTATTTATTTGCTTGGTACTGTTTCTTTTGTCGATGCTCACCCTGTTGTTTGGTGTT
ACTTCTGCAGGAATGAGCATCTACCAGGAGTTCGTCAACAAGTATTCACTGAGTAAGACACTGCGGTTCG
AGCTGATCCCACAGGGCAAGACACTGGAGAACATCAAGGCCCGAGGCCTGATTCTGGACGATGAGAAGCG
GGCAAAAGACTATAAGAAAGCCAAGCAGATCATTGATAAATACCACCAGTTCTTTATCGAGGAAATTCTG
AGCTCCGTGTGCATCAGTGAGGATCTGCTGCAGAATTACTCAGACGTGTACTTCAAGCTGAAGAAGAGCG
ACGATGACAACCTGCAGAAGGACTTCAAGTCCGCCAAGGACACCATCAAGAAACAGATTAGCGAGTACAT
CAAGGACTCCGAAAAGTTTAAAAATCTGTTCAACCAGAATCTGATCGATGCTAAGAAAGGCCAGGAGTCC
GACCTGATCCTGTGGCTGAAACAGTCTAAGGACAATGGGATTGAACTGTTCAAGGCTAACTCCGATATCA
CTGATATTGACGAGGCACTGGAAATCATCAAGAGCTTCAAGGGATGGACCACATACTTTAAAGGCTTCCA
CGAGAACCGCAAGAACGTGTACTCCAGCAACGACATTCCTACCTCCATCATCTACCGAATCGTCGATGAC
AATCTGCCAAAGTTCCTGGAGAACAAGGCCAAATATGAATCTCTGAAGGACAAAGCTCCCGAGGCAATTA
ATTACGAACAGATCAAGAAAGATCTGGCTGAGGAACTGACATTCGATATCGACTATAAGACTAGCGAGGT
GAACCAGAGGGTCTTTTCCCTGGACGAGGTGTTTGAAATCGCCAATTTCAACAATTACCTGAACCAGTCC
GGCATTACTAAATTCAATACCATCATTGGCGGGAAGTTTGTGAACGGGGAGAATACCAAGCGCAAGGGAA
TTAACGAATACATCAATCTGTATAGCCAGCAGATCAACGACAAAACTCTGAAGAAATACAAGATGTCTGT
GCTGTTCAAACAGATCCTGAGTGATACCGAGTCCAAGTCTTTTGTCATTGATAAACTGGAAGATGACTCA
GACGTGGTCACTACCATGCAGAGCTTTTATGAGCAGATCGCCGCTTTCAAGACAGTGGAGGAAAAATCTA
TTAAGGAAACTCTGAGTCTGCTGTTCGATGACCTGAAAGCCCAGAAGCTGGACCTGAGTAAGATCTACTT
CAAAAACGATAAGAGTCTGACAGACCTGTCACAGCAGGTGTTTGATGACTATTCCGTGATTGGGACCGCC
GTCCTGGAGTACATTACACAGCAGATCGCTCCAAAGAACCTGGATAATCCCTCTAAGAAAGAGCAGGAAC
TGATCGCTAAGAAAACCGAGAAGGCAAAATATCTGAGTCTGGAAACAATTAAGCTGGCACTGGAGGAGTT
CAACAAGCACAGGGATATTGACAAACAGTGCCGCTTTGAGGAAATCCTGGCCAACTTCGCAGCCATCCCC
ATGATTTTTGATGAGATCGCCCAGAACAAAGACAATCTGGCTCAGATCAGTATTAAGTACCAGAACCAGG
GCAAGAAAGACCTGCTGCAGGCTTCAGCAGAAGATGACGTGAAAGCCATCAAGGATCTGCTGGACCAGAC
CAACAATCTGCTGCACAAGCTGAAAATCTTCCATATTAGTCAGTCAGAGGATAAGGCTAATATCCTGGAT
AAAGACGAACACTTCTACCTGGTGTTCGAGGAATGTTACTTCGAGCTGGCAAACATTGTCCCCCTGTATA
ACAAGATTAGGAACTACATCACACAGAAGCCTTACTCTGACGAGAAGTTTAAACTGAACTTCGAAAATAG
TACCCTGGCCAACGGGTGGGATAAGAACAAGGAGCCTGACAACACAGCTATCCTGTTCATCAAGGATGAC
AAGTACTATCTGGGAGTGATGAATAAGAAAAACAATAAGATCTTCGATGACAAAGCCATTAAGGAGAACA
AAGGGGAAGGATACAAGAAAATCGTGTATAAGCTGCTGCCCGGCGCAAATAAGATGCTGCCTAAGGTGTT
CTTCAGCGCCAAGAGTATCAAATTCTACAACCCATCCGAGGACATCCTGCGGATTAGAAATCACTCAACA
CATACTAAGAACGGGAGCCCCCAGAAGGGATATGAGAAATTTGAGTTCAACATCGAGGATTGCAGGAAGT
TTATTGACTTCTACAAGCAGAGCATCTCCAAACACCCTGAATGGAAGGATTTTGGCTTCCGGTTTTCCGA
CACACAGAGATATAACTCTATCGACGAGTTCTACCGCGAGGTGGAAAATCAGGGGTATAAGCTGACTTTT
GAGAACATTTCTGAAAGTTACATCGACAGCGTGGTCAATCAGGGAAAGCTGTACCTGTTCCAGATCTATA
ACAAAGATTTTTCAGCATACAGCAAGGGCAGACCAAACCTGCATACACTGTACTGGAAGGCCCTGTTCGA
TGAGAGGAATCTGCAGGACGTGGTCTATAAACTGAACGGAGAGGCCGAACTGTTTTACCGGAAGCAGTCT
ATTCCTAAGAAAATCACTCACCCAGCTAAGGAGGCCATCGCTAACAAGAACAAGGACAATCCTAAGAAAG
AGAGCGTGTTCGAATACGATCTGATTAAGGACAAGCGGTTCACCGAAGATAAGTTCTTTTTCCATTGTCC
AATCACCATTAACTTCAAGTCAAGCGGCGCTAACAAGTTCAACGACGAGATCAATCTGCTGCTGAAGGAA
AAAGCAAACGATGTGCACATCCTGAGCATTGACCGAGGAGAGCGGCATCTGGCCTACTATACCCTGGTGG
ATGGCAAAGGGAATATCATTAAGCAGGATACATTCAACATCATTGGCAATGACCGGATGAAAACCAACTA
CCACGATAAACTGGCTGCAATCGAGAAGGATAGAGACTCAGCTAGGAAGGACTGGAAGAAAATCAACAAC
ATTAAGGAGATGAAGGAAGGCTATCTGAGCCAGGTGGTCCATGAGATTGCAAAGCTGGTCATCGAATACA
ATGCCATTGTGGTGTTCGAGGATCTGAACTTCGGCTTTAAGAGGGGGCGCTTTAAGGTGGAAAAACAGGT
CTATCAGAAGCTGGAGAAAATGCTGATCGAAAAGCTGAATTACCTGGTGTTTAAAGATAACGAGTTCGAC
AAGACCGGAGGCGTCCTGAGAGCCTACCAGCTGACAGCTCCCTTTGAAACTTTCAAGAAAATGGGAAAAC
AGACAGGCATCATCTACTATGTGCCAGCCGGATTCACTTCCAAGATCTGCCCCGTGACCGGCTTTGTCAA
CCAGCTGTACCCTAAATATGAGTCAGTGAGCAAGTCCCAGGAATTTTTCAGCAAGTTCGATAAGATCTGT
TATAATCTGGACAAGGGGTACTTCGAGTTTTCCTTCGATTACAAGAACTTCGGCGACAAGGCCGCTAAGG
GGAAATGGACCATTGCCTCCTTCGGATCTCGCCTGATCAACTTTCGAAATTCCGATAAAAACCACAATTG
GGACACTAGGGAGGTGTACCCAACCAAGGAGCTGGAAAAGCTGCTGAAAGACTACTCTATCGAGTATGGA
CATGGCGAATGCATCAAGGCAGCCATCTGTGGCGAGAGTGATAAGAAATTTTTCGCCAAGCTGACCTCAG
TGCTGAATACAATCCTGCAGATGCGGAACTCAAAGACCGGGACAGAACTGGACTATCTGATTAGCCCCGT
GGCTGATGTCAACGGAAACTTCTTCGACAGCAGACAGGCACCCAAAAATATGCCTCAGGATGCAGACGCC
AACGGGGCCTACCACATCGGGCTGAAGGGACTGATGCTGCTGGGCCGGATCAAGAACAATCAGGAGGGGA
AGAAGCTGAACCTGGTCATTAAGAACGAGGAATACTTCGAGTTTGTCCAGAATAGAAATAACAAAAGGCC
GGCGGCCACGAAAAAGGCCGGCCAGGCAAAAAAGAAAAAGTGAGCTTGTCAAGCAGATCGTTCAAACATT
TGGCAATAAAGTTTCTTAAGATTGAATCCTGTTGCCGGTCTTGCGATGATTATCATATAATTTCTGTTGA
ATTACGTTAAGCATGTAATAATTAACATGTAATGCATGACGTTATTTATGAGATGGGTTTTTATGATTAG
AGTCCCGCAATTATACATTTAATACGCGATAGAAAACAAAATATAGCGCGCAAACTAGGATAAATTATCG
CGCGCGGTGTCATCTATGTTACTAGATCGACGCTACTATTGTCTTCTGCACGAAGTGGTTTAAACTATCA
GTGTTTGACAGGATATATTGGCGGGTAAACCTAAGAGAAAAGAGCGTTTATTAGAATAATCGGATATTTA
AAAGGGCGTGAAAAGGTTTATCCGTTCGTCCATTTGTATGTGCATGCCAACCACAGGGTTCCCCAGATCA
GGCGCTGGCTGCTGAACCCCCAGCCGGAACTGACCCCACAAGGCCCTAGCGTTTGCAATGCACCAGGTCA
TCATTGACCCAGGCGTGTTCCACCAGGCCGCTGCCTCGCAACTCTTCGCAGGCTTCGCCGACCTGCTCGC
GCCACTTCTTCACGCGGGTGGAATCCGATCCGCACATGAGGCGGAAGGTTTCCAGCTTGAGCGGGTACGG
CTCCCGGTGCGAGCTGAAATAGTCGAACATCCGTCGGGCCGTCGGCGACAGCTTGCGGTACTTCTCCCAT
ATGAATTTCGTGTAGTGGTCGCCAGCAAACAGCACGACGATTTCCTCGTCGATCAGGACCTGGCAACGGG
ACGTTTTCTTGCCACGGTCCAGGACGCGGAAGCGGTGCAGCAGCGACACCGATTCCAGGTGCCCAACGCG
GTCGGACGTGAAGCCCATCGCCGTCGCCTGTAGGCGCGACAGGCATTCCTCGGCCTTCGTGTAATACCGG
CCATTGATCGACCAGCCCAGGTCCTGGCAAAGCTCGTAGAACGTGAAGGTGATCGGCTCGCCGATAGGGG
TGCGCTTCGCGTACTCCAACACCTGCTGCCACACCAGTTCGTCATCGTCGGCCCGCAGCTCGACGCCGGT
GTAGGTGATCTTCACGTCCTTGTTGACGTGGAAAATGACCTTGTTTTGCAGCGCCTCGCGCGGGATTTTC
TTGTTGCGCGTGGTGAACAGGGCAGAGCGGGCCGTGTCGTTTGGCATCGCTCGCATCGTGTCCGGCCACG
GCGCAATATCGAACAAGGAAAGCTGCATTTCCTTGATCTGCTGCTTCGTGTGTTTCAGCAACGCGGCCTG
CTTGGCCTCGCTGACCTGTTTTGCCAGGTCCTCGCCGGCGGTTTTTCGCTTCTTGGTCGTCATAGTTCCT
CGCGTGTCGATGGTCATCGACTTCGCCAAACCTGCCGCCTCCTGTTCAAGACGACGCGAACGCTCCACGG
CGGCCGATGGCGCGGGCAGGGCAGGGGGAGCCAGTTGCACGCTGTCGCGCTCGATCTTGGCCGTAGCTTG
CTGGACCATCGAGCCGACGGACTGGAAGGTTTCGCGGGGCGCACGCATGACGGTGCGGCTTGCGATGGTT
TCGGCATCCTCGGCGGAAAACCCCGCGTCGATCAGTTCTTGCCTGTATGCCTTCCGGTCAAACGTCCGAT
TCATTCACCCTCCTTGCGGGATTGCCCCGACTCACGCCGGGGCAATGTGCCCTTATTCCTGATTTGACCC
GCCTGGTGCCTTGGTGTCCAGATAATCCACCTTATCGGCAATGAAGTCGGTCCCGTAGACCGTCTGGCCG
TCCTTCTCGTACTTGGTATTCCGAATCTTGCCCTGCACGAATACCAGCGACCCCTTGCCCAAATACTTGC
CGTGGGCCTCGGCCTGAGAGCCAAAACACTTGATGCGGAAGAAGTCGGTGCGCTCCTGCTTGTCGCCGGC
ATCGTTGCGCCACATCTAGGATCTGCCAGGAACCGTAAAAAGGCCGCGTTGCTGGCGTTTTTCCATAGGC
TCCGCCCCCCTGACGAGCATCACAAAAATCGACGCTCAAGTCAGAGGTGGCGAAACCCGACAGGACTATA
AAGATACCAGGCGTTTCCCCCTGGAAGCTCCCTCGTGCGCTCTCCTGTTCCGACCCTGCCGCTTACCGGA
TACCTGTCCGCCTTTCTCCCTTCGGGAAGCGTGGCGCTTTCTCATAGCTCACGCTGTAGGTATCTCAGTT
CGGTGTAGGTCGTTCGCTCCAAGCTGGGCTGTGTGCACGAACCCCCCGTTCAGCCCGACCGCTGCGCCTT
ATCCGGTAACTATCGTCTTGAGTCCAACCCGGTAAGACACGACTTATCGCCACTGGCAGCAGCCACTGGT
AACAGGATTAGCAGAGCGAGGTATGTAGGCGGTGCTACAGAGTTCTTGAAGTGGTGGCCTAACTACGGCT
ACACTAGAAGAACAGTATTTGGTATCTGCGCTCTGCTGAAGCCAGTTACCTTCGGAAAAAGAGTTGGTAG
CTCTTGATCCGGCAAACAAACCACCGCTGGTAGCGGTGGTTTTTTTGTTTGCAAGCAGCAGATTACGCGC
AGAAAAAAAGGATCTCAAGAAGATCCTTTGATCTTTTCTACGGGGTCTGACGCTCAGTGGAACGAAAACT
CACGTTAAGGGATTTTGGTCATGAGATTATCAAAAAGGATCTTCACCTAGATCCTTTTAAATTAAAAATG
AAGTTTTAAATCAATCTAAAGTATATATGAGTAAACTTGGTCTGACAGTTACCAATGCTTAATCAGTGAG
GCACCTATCTCAGCGATCTGTCTATTTCGTTCATCCATAGTTGCCTGACTCCCCGTCGTGTAGATAACTA
CGATACGGGAGGGCTTACCATCTGGCCCCAGTGCTGCAATGATACCGCGAGAACCACGCTCACCGGCTCC
AGATTTATCAGCAATAAACCAGCCAGCCGGAAGGGCCGAGCGCAGAAGTGGTCCTGCAACTTTATCCGCC
TCCATCCAGTCTATTAATTGTTGCCGGGAAGCTAGAGTAAGTAGTTCGCCAGTTAATAGTTTGCGCAACG
TTGTTGCCATTGCTACAGGCATCGTGGTGTCACGCTCGTCGTTTGGTATGGCTTCATTCAGCTCCGGTTC
CCAACGATCAAGGCGAGTTACATGATCCCCCATGTTGTGCAAAAAAGCGGTTAGCTCCTTCGGTCCTCCG
ATCGTTGTCAGAAGTAAGTTGGCCGCAGTGTTATCACTCATGGTTATGGCAGCACTGCATAATTCTCTTA
CTGTCATGCCATCCGTAAGATGCTTTTCTGTGACTGGTGAGTACTCAACCAAGTCATTCTGAGAATAGTG
TATGCGGCGACCGAGTTGCTCTTGCCCGGCGTCAATACGGGATAATACCGCGCCACATAGCAGAACTTTA
AAAGTGCTCATCATTGGAAAACGTTCTTCGGGGCGAAAACTCTCAAGGATCTTACCGCTGTTGAGATCCA
GTTCGATGTAACCCACTCGTGCACCCAACTGATCTTCAGCATCTTTTACTTTCACCAGCGTTTCTGGGTG
AGCAAAAACAGGAAGGCAAAATGCCGCAAAAAAGGGAATAAGGGCGACACGGAAATGTTGAATACTCATA
CTCTTCCTTTTTCAATATTATTGAAGCATTTATCAAGGTTATTGTCTCATGAGCGGATACATATTTGAAT
GTATTTAGAAAAATAAACAAATAGGGGTTCCGCGCACGAATTGGCCAGCGCTGCCATTTTTGGGGTGAGG
CCGTTCGCGGCCGAGGGGCGCAGCCCCTGGGGGGATGGGAGGCCCGCGTTAGCGGGCCGGGAGGGTTCGA
GAAGGGGGGGCACCCCCCTTCGGCGTGCGCGGTCACGCGCACAGGGCGCAGCCCTGGTTAAAAACAAGGT
TTATAAATATTGGTTTAAAAGCAGGTTAAAAGACAGGTTAGCGGTGGCCGAAAAACGGGCGGAAACCCTT
GCAAATGCTGGATTTTCTGCCTGTGGACAGCCCCTCAAATGTCAATAGGTGCGCCCCTCATCTGTCAGCA
CTCTGCCCCTCAAGTGTCAAGGATCGCGCCCCTCATCTGTCAGTAGTCGCGCCCCTCAAGTGTCAATACC
GCAGGGCACTTATCCCCAGGCTTGTCCACATCATCTGTGGGAAACTCGCGTAAAATCAGGCGTTTTCGCC
GATTTGCGAGGCTGGCCAGCTCCACGTCGCCGGCCGAAATCGAGCCTGCCCCTCATCTGTCAACGCCGCG
CCGGGTGAGTCGGCCCCTCAAGTGTCAACGTCCGCCCCTCATCTGTCAGTGAGGGCCAAGTTTTCCGCGA
GGTATCCACAACGCCGGCGGCCGCGGTGTCTCGCACACGGCTTCGACGGCGTTTCTGGCGCGTTTGCAGG
GCCATAGACGGCCGCCAGCCCAGCGGCGAGGGCAACCAGCCCGGTGAGCGTCGCAAAGGAGATCCTGATC
TGACTGATGGGCTGCCTGTATCGAGTGGTGATTTTGTGCCGAGCTGCCGGTCGGGGAGCTGTTGGCTGGC
TGGTGGCAGGATATATTGTGGTGTAAACAAATTGACGCTTAGACAACTTAATAACACATTGCGGACGTTT
TTAATGTACTGGGGTGGATGCAGTGGGCCCCACTCTGTGAAGACAAGCAAGAATTCAAGCTTGGAGGTGC
AGCGTGACCCGGTCGTGCCCCTCTCTAGAGATAATGAGCATTGCATGTCTAAGTTATAAAAAATTACCAC
ATATTTTTTTTGTCACACTTGTTTGAAGTGCAGTTTATCTATCTTTATACATATATTTAAACTTTACTCT
ACGAATAATATAATCTATAGTACTACAATAATATCAGTGTTTTAGAGAATCATATAAATGAACAGTTAGA
CATGGTCTAAAGGACAATTGAGTATTTTGACAACAGGACTCTACAGTTTTATCTTTTTAGTGTGCATGTG
TTCTCCTTTTTTTTTGCAAATAGCTTCACCTATATAATACTTCATCCATTTTATTAGTACATCCATTTAG
GGTTTAGGGTTAATGGTTTTTATAGACTAATTTTTTTAGTACATCTATTTTATTCTATTTTAGCCTCTAA
ATTAAGAAAACTAAAACTCTATTTTAGTTTTTTTATTTAATAATTTAGATATAAAATAGAATAAAATAAA
GTGACTAAAAATTAAACAAATACCCTTTAAGAAATTAAAAAAACTAAGGAAACATTTTTCTTGTTTCGAG
TAGATAATGCCAGCCTGTTAAACGCCGTCGACGAGTCTAACGGACACCAACCAGCGAACCAGCAGCGTCG
CGTCGGGCCAAGCGAAGCAGACGGCACGGCATCTCTGTCGCTGCCTCTGGACCCCTCTCGAGAGTTCCGC
TCCACCGTTGGACTTGCTCCGCTGTCGGCATCCAGAAATTGCGTGGCGGAGCGGCAGACGTGAGCCGGCA
CGGCAGGCGGCCTCCTCCTCCTCTCACGGCACGGCAGCTACGGGGGATTCCTTTCCCACCGCTCCTTCGC
TTTCCCTTCCTCGCCCGCCGTAATAAATAGACACCCCCTCCACACCCTCTTTCCCCAACCTCGTGTTGTT
CGGAGCGCACACACACACAACCAGATCTCCCCCAAATCCACCCGTCGGCACCTCCGCTTCAAGGTACGCC
GCTCGTCCTCCCC
Features (pLannotate 1.2.2; 12 found; start..end, strand, type, name):
    993..4892    +  CDS            cas12a: CS12A_FRATN - Also known as cpf1 From Francisella tularensis subsp. novicida (strain U112).
   4893..4940    +  CDS            nucleoplasmin NLS: bipartite nuclear localization signal from nucleoplasmin
   4956..5208    +  terminator     NOS terminator: nopaline synthase terminator and poly(A) signal
   5256..5280    +  misc_feature   RB T-DNA repeat: right border repeat from nopaline C58 T-DNA
   5392..5412    -  CDS            TetR (fragment): tetracycline resistance regulatory protein; tetR
   5439..6584    -  CDS            trfA: TRFA_ECOLX - Experimental evidence at protein level: Swiss-Prot protein existence level 1. Also involved in plasmid copy number control, promoting intermolecular coupling of protein bound iterons at oriV, which inhibits replication initiation. From Escherichia coli.
   6920..7508    -  rep_origin     ori: high-copy-number ColE1/pMB1/pBR322/pUC origin of replication
   7679..8539    -  CDS            AmpR: β-lactamase; bla; confers resistance to ampicillin, carbenicillin, and related antibiotics
   8540..8644    -  promoter       AmpR promoter: bla
   8731..9362    -  rep_origin     oriV: incP origin of replication
   9454..9478    +  misc_feature   LB T-DNA repeat: left border repeat from nopaline C58 T-DNA
   9587..990     +  promoter       Ubi promoter (across the origin): maize polyubiquitin gene promoter
