[The description below was written by a language model from this plasmid's Addgene catalogue record and pLannotate feature annotations shown in this document.]
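Description:
pFH132 is a Level 1 module from a modular (Golden Gate/MoClo-style) cloning toolkit for plant genome editing, built in the pICH47742 backbone. It carries a single plant transcription unit encoding the CRISPR nuclease FnCas12a and is meant to be combined with other Level 1 units, such as guide RNA and selection cassettes, into higher-level multigene constructs, although the record does not detail those downstream assemblies. The full sequence record is about 10.6 kb. In bacteria the plasmid is maintained at high copy through a ColE1/pUC-type origin and is selected with ampicillin via the β-lactamase gene and its native promoter. The backbone also carries the incP oriV origin together with the trfA replication initiator gene. These provide broad-host-range replication of the kind used for maintenance in Agrobacterium. A short TetR fragment annotated nearby appears to be a backbone remnant.

The payload lies between nopaline-type left and right T-DNA border repeats, so the cassette sits in a binary-vector context compatible with Agrobacterium-mediated transfer. The maize polyubiquitin (ZmUBI) promoter, a strong constitutive promoter widely used in cereals and other monocots, drives a human codon-optimised coding sequence for Cas12a (Cpf1) from Francisella tularensis subsp. novicida. The nuclease is fused at its C-terminus to the bipartite nucleoplasmin nuclear localisation signal, which directs it to the nucleus. Transcription ends at the nopaline synthase (NOS) terminator and polyadenylation signal. No guide RNA cassette or plant selectable marker is annotated on this plasmid, consistent with its role as the nuclease-supplying building block for Cas12a-based editing in plants.
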