Addgene plasmid #136547: pFH132
Purpose: Level1 ZmUBIp::FnCas12a (human codon optimized):NOSt
Depositing lab: Vladimir Nekrasov. Depositing organization: Rothamsted Research. Publication: A modular cloning toolkit for genome editing in plants. Hahn F, Korolev A, Sanjurjo Loures L, Nekrasov V. BMC Plant Biol. 2020 Apr 23;20(1):179. doi: 10.1186/s12870-020-02388-2. PubMed 32326901.
Backbone
  Vector backbone: pICH47742
  Vector type: Plant Expression, CRISPR, Synthetic Biology
Growth in bacteria
  Bacterial resistance: Ampicillin, 100 μg/mL
  Growth temperature: 37°C
  Growth strain: DH5alpha
  Copy number: High Copy
Gene/Insert
  Gene/Insert name: ZmUBIp::FnCas12a (human codon optimized):NOSt
  Species: Synthetic
Terms and licenses: Academic/Nonprofit Terms; Industry Terms: Not Available to Industry
How to cite: pFH132 was a gift from Vladimir Nekrasov (Addgene plasmid # 136547 ; http://n2t.net/addgene:136547 ; RRID:Addgene_136547)
